Addgene plasmid #138533: pFUW-TetO-DsRed-cNLS
Purpose: Lentiviral inducible expression of DsRed-Express2 with nuclear localization signal
Depositing lab: Christopher Grigsby & Ana Teixeira. Depositing organization: Karolinska Institutet. Publication: Modeling the transport of nuclear proteins along single skeletal muscle cells. Taylor-Weiner H, Grigsby CL, Ferreira DMS, Dias JM, Stevens MM, Ruas JL, Teixeira AI. Proc Natl Acad Sci U S A. 2020 Feb 11;117(6):2978-2986. doi: 10.1073/pnas.1919600117. Epub 2020 Jan 27. PubMed 31988126.
Backbone
  Vector backbone: FUW-tetO-MCS
  Backbone manufacturer: Stefano Piccolo (Addgene plasmid # 84008)
  Backbone size w/o insert (bp): 8477
  Total vector size (bp): 9282
  Vector type: Mammalian Expression, Lentiviral
Growth in bacteria
  Bacterial resistance: Ampicillin, 100 μg/mL
  Growth temperature: 37°C
  Growth strain: NEB Stable
  Copy number: High Copy
Gene/Insert
  Gene/Insert name: DsRed-Express2
  Species: Synthetic
  Insert size (bp): 811
  GenBank ID: FJ226077.1
  Promoter: TRE-CMV
  Tag / fusion protein: 3x SV40 cNLS (C terminal on insert)
  Cloning method: Unknown
  Sequencing primers: 5′ LNCX; 3′ WPRE-R
Terms and licenses: Academic/Nonprofit Terms; Industry Terms: Not Available to Industry
How to cite: pFUW-TetO-DsRed-cNLS was a gift from Christopher Grigsby & Ana Teixeira (Addgene plasmid # 138533 ; http://n2t.net/addgene:138533 ; RRID:Addgene_138533)
