[The description below was written by a language model from this plasmid's Addgene catalogue record and pLannotate feature annotations shown in this document.]
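Description:
pFUW-TetO-DsRed-cNLS is a 9,282 bp HIV-1-based lentiviral transfer plasmid for doxycycline/tetracycline-inducible expression of a nuclear-targeted red fluorescent protein in mammalian cells. It was built on the FUW-tetO-MCS backbone. In bacteria it is maintained at high copy through a ColE1/pUC-type origin and selected with ampicillin (AmpR). The backbone also carries an f1 origin and, outside the viral genome, an SV40/EM7-driven BleoR (Zeocin resistance) cassette with an SV40 poly(A) signal.

Viral genomic RNA is transcribed in packaging cells from a CMV enhancer/promoter fused to a truncated 5' LTR. This is followed by the Ψ packaging signal with a gag fragment, the RRE for Rev-dependent nuclear export, and the cPPT/CTS, which aids nuclear import of the reverse-transcribed genome. A downstream truncated LTR and a bGH poly(A) signal close the unit.

The payload sits between these elements. A tetracycline response element with seven tetO repeats, coupled to a minimal CMV promoter (TRE-CMV), drives DsRed-Express2, a rapidly maturing Discosoma-derived fluorescent protein. It is fused at its C terminus to three tandem copies of the SV40 large T antigen nuclear localization signal. A WPRE downstream of the coding sequence enhances transcript stability and expression.

The plasmid encodes no tetracycline transactivator, so induction requires one to be supplied separately, for example from a second vector. The lentiviral cassette also contains no mammalian selection marker, so transduced cells are identified by induced nuclear red fluorescence. The associated publication concerns modelling the transport of nuclear proteins along single skeletal muscle cells, which suggests use as a switchable reporter for tracking nuclear protein import and distribution among nuclei.
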