Features (pLannotate 1.2.2; 36 found; start..end, strand, type, name):
     27..406     +  enhancer       CMV enhancer: human cytomegalovirus immediate early enhancer
    407..606     +  promoter       CMV promoter: human cytomegalovirus (CMV) immediate early promoter
    624..804     +  LTR            5' LTR (truncated): truncated 5' long terminal repeat (LTR) from HIV-1
    851..976     +  misc_feature   HIV-1 Ψ: packaging signal of human immunodeficiency virus type 1
    960..1323    +  CDS            HIV-1 gag (fragment): gag protein from human immunodeficiency virus 1; gag
   1469..1702    +  misc_feature   RRE: The Rev response element (RRE) of HIV-1 allows for Rev-dependent mRNA export from the nucleus to the cytoplasm.
   2079..2179    +  CDS            Rev (fragment): human immunodeficiency virus 1 (HIV-1) Rev protein; rev; enhances nuclear export of unspliced and incompletely spliced viral mRNAs
   2229..2346    +  misc_feature   cPPT/CTS: central polypurine tract and central termination sequence of HIV-1
   2399..2669    +  protein_bind   tetracycline response element: contains seven copies of the tetracycline operator tetO tetracycline repressor TetR
   2680..2697    +  misc_feature   MCS (fragment): pUC18/19 multiple cloning site
   2702..2740    +  promoter       minimal CMV promoter: human cytomegalovirus (CMV) immediate early promoter
   2852..3526    +  CDS            DsRed-Express2: DsRed-Express2 is a basic (constitutively fluorescent) orange fluorescent protein published in 2008, derived from Discosoma sp.. It is reported to be a rapidly-maturing protein.
   3527..3547    +  misc_feature   MCS (fragment): multiple cloning site
   3551..3571    +  CDS            SV40 NLS: nuclear localization signal of SV40 (simian virus 40) large T antigen
   3575..3595    +  CDS            SV40 NLS: nuclear localization signal of SV40 (simian virus 40) large T antigen
   3599..3619    +  CDS            SV40 NLS: nuclear localization signal of SV40 (simian virus 40) large T antigen
   3740..3763    +  misc_feature   MCS (fragment): pBluescript multiple cloning site
   3763..4351    +  misc_feature   WPRE: woodchuck hepatitis virus posttranscriptional regulatory element
   4288..4869    +  CDS            nef (fragment): NEF_HV1H2 - Experimental evidence at protein level: Swiss-Prot protein existence level 1. Extracellular Nef protein targets CD4(+) T-lymphocytes for apoptosis by interacting with CXCR4 surface receptors. From Human immunodeficiency virus type 1 group M subtype B (isolate HXB2) (HIV-1).
   4876..5056    +  LTR            5' LTR (truncated): truncated 5' long terminal repeat (LTR) from HIV-1
   5088..5312    +  polyA_signal   bGH poly(A) signal: bovine growth hormone polyadenylation signal
   5316..5337    +  promoter       SV40 promoter (fragment): SV40 enhancer and early promoter
   5358..5786    +  rep_origin     f1 ori (sequence partly withheld): f1 bacteriophage origin of replication; arrow indicates direction of (+) strand synthesis
   5800..6129    +  promoter       SV40 promoter: SV40 enhancer and early promoter
   6177..6224    +  promoter       EM7 promoter: synthetic bacterial promoter&nbsp
   6243..6617    +  CDS            BleoR: antibiotic-binding protein; Sh ble from Streptoalloteichus hindustanus; confers resistance to bleomycin, phleomycin, and Zeocin™
   6627..6752    +  CDS            ble (fragment): BLE_KLEPN - Experimental evidence at protein level: Swiss-Prot protein existence level 1. Binding protein with a strong affinity to the bleomycin family of antibiotics. Binds to CL990; an antimitotic-antibiotic compound. From Klebsiella pneumoniae.
   6747..6868    +  polyA_signal   SV40 poly(A) signal: SV40 polyadenylation signal
   6941..6957    -  protein_bind   lac operator: The lac repressor binds to the lac operator to inhibit transcription in E. coli. This inhibition can be relieved by adding lactose or isopropyl-β-D-thiogalactopyranoside (IPTG). lac repressor encoded by lacI
   6965..6995    -  promoter       lac promoter: promoter for the E. coli lac operon
   7010..7031    -  protein_bind   CAP binding site: CAP binding activates transcription in the presence of cAMP. E. coli catabolite activator protein
   7044..7136    -  CDS            lacI (fragment): lac repressor; lacI; The lac repressor binds to the lac operator to inhibit transcription in E. coli. This inhibition can be relieved by adding lactose or isopropyl-β-D-thiogalactopyranoside (IPTG).
   7319..7907    -  rep_origin     ori: high-copy-number ColE1/pMB1/pBR322/pUC origin of replication
   8078..8938    -  CDS            AmpR: β-lactamase; bla; confers resistance to ampicillin, carbenicillin, and related antibiotics
   8939..9043    -  promoter       AmpR promoter: bla
   9102..9154    -  misc_feature   bom (fragment): basis of mobility region from pBR322
>Addgene plasmid #138533 | pFUW-TetO-DsRed-cNLS | addgene full sequence | sequence record 274404 | Addgene NGS Result
CGATGTACGGGCCAGATATACGCGTTGACATTGATTATTGACTAGTTATTAATAGTAATCAATTACGGGG
TCATTAGTTCATAGCCCATATATGGAGTTCCGCGTTACATAACTTACGGTAAATGGCCCGCCTGGCTGAC
CGCCCAACGACCCCCGCCCATTGACGTCAATAATGACGTATGTTCCCATAGTAACGCCAATAGGGACTTT
CCATTGACGTCAATGGGTGGAGTATTTACGGTAAACTGCCCACTTGGCAGTACATCAAGTGTATCATATG
CCAAGTACGCCCCCTATTGACGTCAATGACGGTAAATGGCCCGCCTGGCATTATGCCCAGTACATGACCT
TATGGGACTTTCCTACTTGGCAGTACATCTACGTATTAGTCATCGCTATTACCATGGTGATGCGGTTTTG
GCAGTACATCAATGGGCGTGGATAGCGGTTTGACTCACGGGGATTTCCAAGTCTCCACCCCATTGACGTC
AATGGGAGTTTGTTTTGGCACCAAAATCAACGGGACTTTCCAAAATGTCGTAACAACTCCGCCCCATTGA
CGCAAATGGGCGGTAGGCGTGTACGGTGGGAGGTCTATATAAGCAGCGCGTTTTGCCTGTACTGGGTCTC
TCTGGTTAGACCAGATCTGAGCCTGGGAGCTCTCTGGCTAACTAGGGAACCCACTGCTTAAGCCTCAATA
AAGCTTGCCTTGAGTGCTTCAAGTAGTGTGTGCCCGTCTGTTGTGTGACTCTGGTAACTAGAGATCCCTC
AGACCCTTTTAGTCAGTGTGGAAAATCTCTAGCAGTGGCGCCCGAACAGGGACTTGAAAGCGAAAGGGAA
ACCAGAGGAGCTCTCTCGACGCAGGACTCGGCTTGCTGAAGCGCGCACGGCAAGAGGCGAGGGGCGGCGA
CTGGTGAGTACGCCAAAAATTTTGACTAGCGGAGGCTAGAAGGAGAGAGATGGGTGCGAGAGCGTCAGTA
TTAAGCGGGGGAGAATTAGATCGCGATGGGAAAAAATTCGGTTAAGGCCAGGGGGAAAGAAAAAATATAA
ATTAAAACATATAGTATGGGCAAGCAGGGAGCTAGAACGATTCGCAGTTAATCCTGGCCTGTTAGAAACA
TCAGAAGGCTGTAGACAAATACTGGGACAGCTACAACCATCCCTTCAGACAGGATCAGAAGAACTTAGAT
CATTATATAATACAGTAGCAACCCTCTATTGTGTGCATCAAAGGATAGAGATAAAAGACACCAAGGAAGC
TTTAGACAAGATAGAGGAAGAGCAAAACAAAAGTAAGACCACCGCACAGCAAGCGGCCGCTGATCTTCAG
ACCTGGAGGAGGAGATATGAGGGACAATTGGAGAAGTGAATTATATAAATATAAAGTAGTAAAAATTGAA
CCATTAGGAGTAGCACCCACCAAGGCAAAGAGAAGAGTGGTGCAGAGAGAAAAAAGAGCAGTGGGAATAG
GAGCTTTGTTCCTTGGGTTCTTGGGAGCAGCAGGAAGCACTATGGGCGCAGCGTCAATGACGCTGACGGT
ACAGGCCAGACAATTATTGTCTGGTATAGTGCAGCAGCAGAACAATTTGCTGAGGGCTATTGAGGCGCAA
CAGCATCTGTTGCAACTCACAGTCTGGGGCATCAAGCAGCTCCAGGCAAGAATCCTGGCTGTGGAAAGAT
ACCTAAAGGATCAACAGCTCCTGGGGATTTGGGGTTGCTCTGGAAAACTCATTTGCACCACTGCTGTGCC
TTGGAATGCTAGTTGGAGTAATAAATCTCTGGAACAGATTTGGAATCACACGACCTGGATGGAGTGGGAC
AGAGAAATTAACAATTACACAAGCTTAATACACTCCTTAATTGAAGAATCGCAAAACCAGCAAGAAAAGA
ATGAACAAGAATTATTGGAATTAGATAAATGGGCAAGTTTGTGGAATTGGTTTAACATAACAAATTGGCT
GTGGTATATAAAATTATTCATAATGATAGTAGGAGGCTTGGTAGGTTTAAGAATAGTTTTTGCTGTACTT
TCTATAGTGAATAGAGTTAGGCAGGGATATTCACCATTATCGTTTCAGACCCACCTCCCAACCCCGAGGG
GACCCGACAGGCCCGAAGGAATAGAAGAAGAAGGTGGAGAGAGAGACAGAGACAGATCCATTCGATTAGT
GAACGGATCGGCACTGCGTGCGCCAATTCTGCAGACAAATGGCAGTATTCATCCACAATTTTAAAAGAAA
AGGGGGGATTGGGGGGTACAGTGCAGGGGAAAGAATAGTAGACATAATAGCAACAGACATACAAACTAAA
GAATTACAAAAACAAATTACAAAAATTCAAAATTTTCGGGTTTATTACAGGGACAGCAGAGATCCAGTTT
GGTTATCGAGTTTACCACTCCCTATCAGTGATAGAGAAAAGTGAAAGTCGAGTTTACCACTCCCTATCAG
TGATAGAGAAAAGTGAAAGTCGAGTTTACCACTCCCTATCAGTGATAGAGAAAAGTGAAAGTCGAGTTTA
CCACTCCCTATCAGTGATAGAGAAAAGTGAAAGTCGAGTTTACCACTCCCTATCAGTGATAGAGAAAAGT
GAAAGTCGAGTTTACCACTCCCTATCAGTGATAGAGAAAAGTGAAAGTCGAGTTTACCACTCCCTATCAG
TGATAGAGAAAAGTGAAAGTCGAGCTCGGTACCCGGGTCGAGGTAGGCGTGTACGGTGGGAGGCCTATAT
AAGCAGAGCTCGTTTAGTGAACCGTCAGATCGCCTGGAGACGCCATCCACGCTGTTTTGACCTCCATAGA
AGACACCGGGACCGATCCAGCCTCCGCGGCCCCGAATTACAGGCCGCCACCATGGATAGCACTGAGAACG
TCATCAAGCCCTTCATGCGCTTCAAGGTGCACATGGAGGGCTCCGTGAACGGCCACGAGTTCGAGATCGA
GGGCGAGGGCGAGGGCAAGCCCTACGAGGGCACCCAGACCGCCAAGCTGCAGGTGACCAAGGGCGGCCCC
CTGCCCTTCGCCTGGGACATCCTGTCCCCCCAGTTCCAGTACGGCTCCAAGGTGTACGTGAAGCACCCCG
CCGACATCCCCGACTACAAGAAGCTGTCCTTCCCCGAGGGCTTCAAGTGGGAGCGCGTGATGAACTTCGA
GGACGGCGGCGTGGTGACCGTGACCCAGGACTCCTCCCTGCAGGACGGCACCTTCATCTACCACGTGAAG
TTCATCGGCGTGAACTTCCCCTCCGACGGCCCCGTAATGCAGAAGAAGACTCTGGGCTGGGAGCCCTCCA
CCGAGCGCCTGTACCCCCGCGACGGCGTGCTGAAGGGCGAGATCCACAAGGCGCTGAAGCTGAAGGGCGG
CGGCCACTACCTGGTGGAGTTCAAGTCAATCTACATGGCCAAGAAGCCCGTGAAGCTGCCCGGCTACTAC
TACGTGGACTCCAAGCTGGACATCACCTCCCACAACGAGGACTACACCGTGGTGGAGCAGTACGAGCGCG
CCGAGGCCCGCCACCACCTGTTCCAGTCCGGACTCAGATCTCGAGCTGATCCAAAAAAGAAGAGAAAGGT
AGATCCAAAAAAGAAGAGAAAGGTAGATCCAAAAAAGAAGAGAAAGGTAGGATCCACCGGATCTAGATAA
CTGATCAGCTAGCTATCAGGATCCTACGAGGCGCGCCAGATAGAATTCTCTTGGGCCTCAAGGGCCATGA
GTTAACCAGTTCTAGATGTGACTCATGTCAATTCGATATCAAGCTTATCGATAATCAACCTCTGGATTAC
AAAATTTGTGAAAGATTGACTGGTATTCTTAACTATGTTGCTCCTTTTACGCTATGTGGATACGCTGCTT
TAATGCCTTTGTATCATGCTATTGCTTCCCGTATGGCTTTCATTTTCTCCTCCTTGTATAAATCCTGGTT
GCTGTCTCTTTATGAGGAGTTGTGGCCCGTTGTCAGGCAACGTGGCGTGGTGTGCACTGTGTTTGCTGAC
GCAACCCCCACTGGTTGGGGCATTGCCACCACCTGTCAGCTCCTTTCCGGGACTTTCGCTTTCCCCCTCC
CTATTGCCACGGCGGAACTCATCGCCGCCTGCCTTGCCCGCTGCTGGACAGGGGCTCGGCTGTTGGGCAC
TGACAATTCCGTGGTGTTGTCGGGGAAATCATCGTCCTTTCCTTGGCTGCTCGCCTGTGTTGCCACCTGG
ATTCTGCGCGGGACGTCCTTCTGCTACGTCCCTTCGGCCCTCAATCCAGCGGACCTTCCTTCCCGCGGCC
TGCTGCCGGCTCTGCGGCCTCTTCCGCGTCTTCGCCTTCGCCCTCAGACGAGTCGGATCTCCCTTTGGGC
CGCCTCCCCGCATCGATACCGTCGACCTCGAGACCTAGAAAAACATGGAGCAATCACAAGTAGCAATACA
GCAGCTACCAATGCTGATTGTGCCTGGCTAGAAGCACAAGAGGAGGAGGAGGTGGGTTTTCCAGTCACAC
CTCAGGTACCTTTAAGACCAATGACTTACAAGGCAGCTGTAGATCTTAGCCACTTTTTAAAAGAAAAGGG
GGGACTGGAAGGGCTAATTCACTCCCAACGAAGACAAGATATCCTTGATCTGTGGATCTACCACACACAA
GGCTACTTCCCTGATTGGCAGAACTACACACCAGGGCCAGGGATCAGATATCCACTGACCTTTGGATGGT
GCTACAAGCTAGTACCAGTTGAGCAAGAGAAGGTAGAAGAAGCCAATGAAGGAGAGAACACCCGCTTGTT
ACACCCTGTGAGCCTGCATGGGATGGATGACCCGGAGAGAGAAGTATTAGAGTGGAGGTTTGACAGCCGC
CTAGCATTTCATCACATGGCCCGAGAGCTGCATCCGGACTGTACTGGGTCTCTCTGGTTAGACCAGATCT
GAGCCTGGGAGCTCTCTGGCTAACTAGGGAACCCACTGCTTAAGCCTCAATAAAGCTTGCCTTGAGTGCT
TCAAGTAGTGTGTGCCCGTCTGTTGTGTGACTCTGGTAACTAGAGATCCCTCAGACCCTTTTAGTCAGTG
TGGAAAATCTCTAGCAGGGCCCGTTTAAACCCGCTGATCAGCCTCGACTGTGCCTTCTAGTTGCCAGCCA
TCTGTTGTTTGCCCCTCCCCCGTGCCTTCCTTGACCCTGGAAGGTGCCACTCCCACTGTCCTTTCCTAAT
AAAATGAGGAAATTGCATCGCATTGTCTGAGTAGGTGTCATTCTATTCTGGGGGGTGGGGTGGGGCAGGA
CAGCAAGGGGGAGGATTGGGAAGACAATAGCAGGCATGCTGGGGATGCGGTGGGCTCTATGGCTTCTGAG
GCGGAAAGAACCAGCTGGGGCTCTAGGGGGTATCCCC
[124 nt withheld, positions 5358-5481]
C
[91 nt withheld, positions 5483-5573]
A
[49 nt withheld, positions 5575-5623]
CCTTTGACGTTGGAGTCCACGTTCTTT
[37 nt withheld, positions 5651-5687]
ACCCTATCTCGGTCTATTCTTTTGATTTATAAGGGATTTTGCCGATTTCGGCCTATTGGTTAAAAAATGA
GCTGATTTAACAAAAATTTAACGCGAATTAATTCTGTGGAATGTGTGTCAGTTAGGGTGTGGAAAGTCCC
CAGGCTCCCCAGCAGGCAGAAGTATGCAAAGCATGCATCTCAATTAGTCAGCAACCAGGTGTGGAAAGTC
CCCAGGCTCCCCAGCAGGCAGAAGTATGCAAAGCATGCATCTCAATTAGTCAGCAACCATAGTCCCGCCC
CTAACTCCGCCCATCCCGCCCCTAACTCCGCCCAGTTCCGCCCATTCTCCGCCCCATGGCTGACTAATTT
TTTTTATTTATGCAGAGGCCGAGGCCGCCTCTGCCTCTGAGCTATTCCAGAAGTAGTGAGGAGGCTTTTT
TGGAGGCCTAGGCTTTTGCAAAAAGCTCCCGGGAGCTTGTATATCCATTTTCGGATCTGATCAGCACGTG
TTGACAATTAATCATCGGCATAGTATATCGGCATAGTATAATACGACAAGGTGAGGAACTAAACCATGGC
CAAGTTGACCAGTGCCGTTCCGGTGCTCACCGCGCGCGACGTCGCCGGAGCGGTCGAGTTCTGGACCGAC
CGGCTCGGGTTCTCCCGGGACTTCGTGGAGGACGACTTCGCCGGTGTGGTCCGGGACGACGTGACCCTGT
TCATCAGCGCGGTCCAGGACCAGGTGGTGCCGGACAACACCCTGGCCTGGGTGTGGGTGCGCGGCCTGGA
CGAGCTGTACGCCGAGTGGTCGGAGGTCGTGTCCACGAACTTCCGGGACGCCTCCGGGCCGGCCATGACC
GAGATCGGCGAGCAGCCGTGGGGGCGGGAGTTCGCCCTGCGCGACCCGGCCGGCAACTGCGTGCACTTCG
TGGCCGAGGAGCAGGACTGACACGTGCTACGAGATTTCGATTCCACCGCCGCCTTCTATGAAAGGTTGGG
CTTCGGAATCGTTTTCCGGGACGCCGGCTGGATGATCCTCCAGCGCGGGGATCTCATGCTGGAGTTCTTC
GCCCACCCCAACTTGTTTATTGCAGCTTATAATGGTTACAAATAAAGCAATAGCATCACAAATTTCACAA
ATAAAGCATTTTTTTCACTGCATTCTAGTTGTGGTTTGTCCAAACTCATCAATGTATCTTATCATGTCTG
TATACCGTCGACCTCTAGCTAGAGCTTGGCGTAATCATGGTCATAGCTGTTTCCTGTGTGAAATTGTTAT
CCGCTCACAATTCCACACAACATACGAGCCGGAAGCATAAAGTGTAAAGCCTGGGGTGCCTAATGAGTGA
GCTAACTCACATTAATTGCGTTGCGCTCACTGCCCGCTTTCCAGTCGGGAAACCTGTCGTGCCAGCTGCA
TTAATGAATCGGCCAACGCGCGGGGAGAGGCGGTTTGCGTATTGGGCGCTCTTCCGCTTCCTCGCTCACT
GACTCGCTGCGCTCGGTCGTTCGGCTGCGGCGAGCGGTATCAGCTCACTCAAAGGCGGTAATACGGTTAT
CCACAGAATCAGGGGATAACGCAGGAAAGAACATGTGAGCAAAAGGCCAGCAAAAGGCCAGGAACCGTAA
AAAGGCCGCGTTGCTGGCGTTTTTCCATAGGCTCCGCCCCCCTGACGAGCATCACAAAAATCGACGCTCA
AGTCAGAGGTGGCGAAACCCGACAGGACTATAAAGATACCAGGCGTTTCCCCCTGGAAGCTCCCTCGTGC
GCTCTCCTGTTCCGACCCTGCCGCTTACCGGATACCTGTCCGCCTTTCTCCCTTCGGGAAGCGTGGCGCT
TTCTCATAGCTCACGCTGTAGGTATCTCAGTTCGGTGTAGGTCGTTCGCTCCAAGCTGGGCTGTGTGCAC
GAACCCCCCGTTCAGCCCGACCGCTGCGCCTTATCCGGTAACTATCGTCTTGAGTCCAACCCGGTAAGAC
ACGACTTATCGCCACTGGCAGCAGCCACTGGTAACAGGATTAGCAGAGCGAGGTATGTAGGCGGTGCTAC
AGAGTTCTTGAAGTGGTGGCCTAACTACGGCTACACTAGAAGAACAGTATTTGGTATCTGCGCTCTGCTG
AAGCCAGTTACCTTCGGAAAAAGAGTTGGTAGCTCTTGATCCGGCAAACAAACCACCGCTGGTAGCGGTG
GTTTTTTTGTTTGCAAGCAGCAGATTACGCGCAGAAAAAAAGGATCTCAAGAAGATCCTTTGATCTTTTC
TACGGGGTCTGACGCTCAGTGGAACGAAAACTCACGTTAAGGGATTTTGGTCATGAGATTATCAAAAAGG
ATCTTCACCTAGATCCTTTTAAATTAAAAATGAAGTTTTAAATCAATCTAAAGTATATATGAGTAAACTT
GGTCTGACAGTTACCAATGCTTAATCAGTGAGGCACCTATCTCAGCGATCTGTCTATTTCGTTCATCCAT
AGTTGCCTGACTCCCCGTCGTGTAGATAACTACGATACGGGAGGGCTTACCATCTGGCCCCAGTGCTGCA
ATGATACCGCGAGACCCACGCTCACCGGCTCCAGATTTATCAGCAATAAACCAGCCAGCCGGAAGGGCCG
AGCGCAGAAGTGGTCCTGCAACTTTATCCGCCTCCATCCAGTCTATTAATTGTTGCCGGGAAGCTAGAGT
AAGTAGTTCGCCAGTTAATAGTTTGCGCAACGTTGTTGCCATTGCTACAGGCATCGTGGTGTCACGCTCG
TCGTTTGGTATGGCTTCATTCAGCTCCGGTTCCCAACGATCAAGGCGAGTTACATGATCCCCCATGTTGT
GCAAAAAAGCGGTTAGCTCCTTCGGTCCTCCGATCGTTGTCAGAAGTAAGTTGGCCGCAGTGTTATCACT
CATGGTTATGGCAGCACTGCATAATTCTCTTACTGTCATGCCATCCGTAAGATGCTTTTCTGTGACTGGT
GAGTACTCAACCAAGTCATTCTGAGAATAGTGTATGCGGCGACCGAGTTGCTCTTGCCCGGCGTCAATAC
GGGATAATACCGCGCCACATAGCAGAACTTTAAAAGTGCTCATCATTGGAAAACGTTCTTCGGGGCGAAA
ACTCTCAAGGATCTTACCGCTGTTGAGATCCAGTTCGATGTAACCCACTCGTGCACCCAACTGATCTTCA
GCATCTTTTACTTTCACCAGCGTTTCTGGGTGAGCAAAAACAGGAAGGCAAAATGCCGCAAAAAAGGGAA
TAAGGGCGACACGGAAATGTTGAATACTCATACTCTTCCTTTTTCAATATTATTGAAGCATTTATCAGGG
TTATTGTCTCATGAGCGGATACATATTTGAATGTATTTAGAAAAATAAACAAATAGGGGTTCCGCGCACA
TTTCCCCGAAAAGTGCCACCTGACGTCGACGGATCGGGAGATCTCCCGATCCCCTATGGTGCACTCTCAG
TACAATCTGCTCTGATGCCGCATAGTTAAGCCAGTATCTGCTCCCTGCTTGTGTGTTGGAGGTCGCTGAG
TAGTGCGCGAGCAAAATTTAAGCTACAACAAGGCAAGGCTTGACCGACAATTGCATGAAGAATCTGCTTA
GGGTTAGGCGTTTTGCGCTGCTTCG
